Addgene plasmid #189759: pDx_mCherry-SYFP2
Purpose: Dual expression vector for bacteria and mammalian cells producing mCherry-SYFP2 fusion protein for FRET analysis
Depositing lab: Dorus Gadella. Depositing organization: University of Amsterdam. Publication: mScarlet3: a brilliant and fast-maturing red fluorescent protein. Gadella TWJ Jr, van Weeren L, Stouthamer J, Hink MA, Wolters AHG, Giepmans BNG, Aumonier S, Dupuy J, Royant A. Nat Methods. 2023 Apr;20(4):541-545. doi: 10.1038/s41592-023-01809-y. Epub 2023 Mar 27. PubMed 36973546.
Backbone
  Vector backbone: pTriEx-3
  Vector type: Mammalian Expression, Bacterial Expression
Growth in bacteria
  Bacterial resistance: Kanamycin, 50 μg/mL
  Growth temperature: 37°C
  Growth strain: DH5alpha
  Copy number: High Copy
Gene/Insert
  Gene/Insert name: mCherry-SYFP2
  Species: Synthetic
  Promoter: CMV & Rha
  Tag / fusion protein: 6xHis (N terminal on insert)
  Cloning method: Restriction Enzyme; 5′ cloning site unknown (unknown if destroyed)
Terms and licenses: Academic/Nonprofit Terms; Industry Terms: Not Available to Industry
How to cite: pDx_mCherry-SYFP2 was a gift from Dorus Gadella (Addgene plasmid # 189759 ; http://n2t.net/addgene:189759 ; RRID:Addgene_189759)
