[The description below was written by a language model from this plasmid's Addgene catalogue record and pLannotate feature annotations shown in this document.]
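Description:
pDx_mCherry-SYFP2 is a 6.4 kb dual-expression plasmid built on the pTriEx-3 backbone, designed so that the same open reading frame can be expressed in both E. coli and mammalian cells. It replicates in bacteria from a high-copy ColE1/pUC-type origin and is selected with kanamycin through an aph(3')-Ia KanR gene driven by a fragment of the bla (AmpR) promoter.

The payload is a synthetic tandem fusion of the red fluorescent protein mCherry directly followed by the yellow fluorescent protein SYFP2. The catalogue entry lists an N-terminal 6xHis tag. The feature table does not annotate that tag, but it does place a thrombin cleavage site just upstream of mCherry, which would allow N-terminal sequences to be removed after purification. Two promoters are arranged in series ahead of the fusion. A CMV enhancer/promoter followed by a fragment of the chimeric chicken β-actin/rabbit β-globin intron drives transcription in mammalian cells. Downstream of it, the L-rhamnose-inducible, glucose-repressed rhaB promoter provides controlled bacterial expression. Transcripts are terminated by a rabbit β-globin poly(A) signal for mammalian cells and by a T7 terminator.

Several baculovirus elements remain from the pTriEx parent: lef2 and ORF603 sequences, a polyhedrin fragment and its 3' UTR. A loxP site is also present. The record assigns no role to any of these in this construct.

According to the record, the plasmid produces the mCherry-SYFP2 fusion for FRET analysis, with the two fluorophores held together in a single polypeptide as a yellow/red pair. It was deposited in connection with work characterising red fluorescent proteins.
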