Features (pLannotate 1.2.2; 19 found; start..end, strand, type, name):
    164..282     +  promoter       rhaB promoter: promoter of the E. coli rhaBAD operon, conferring tight induction with L-rhamnose and repression with D-glucose in the presence of RhaR and RhaS (Giacalone et al., 2006)
    384..401     +  CDS            thrombin site: thrombin recognition and cleavage site
    426..1133    +  CDS            mCherry: mCherry is a basic (constitutively fluorescent) red fluorescent protein published in 2004, derived from Discosoma sp.. It is reported to be a very rapidly-maturing monomer with low acid sensitivity.
   1134..1850    +  CDS            SYFP2: SYFP2 is a basic (constitutively fluorescent) yellow fluorescent protein published in 2006, derived from Aequorea victoria. It is reported to be a very rapidly-maturing monomer with moderate acid sensitivity.
   1862..1930    +  CDS            HBB (fragment): HBB_PONPY - Experimental evidence at transcript level: Swiss-Prot protein existence level 2. Involved in oxygen transport from the lung to the various peripheral tissues. From Pongo pygmaeus (Bornean orangutan).
   2005..2060    +  polyA_signal   β-globin poly(A) signal: rabbit β-globin polyadenylation signal (Gil and Proudfoot, 1987)
   2148..2195    +  terminator     T7 terminator: transcription terminator for bacteriophage T7 RNA polymerase
   2209..2292    +  CDS            PH (fragment): PYHD_NPVAC - Also known as P29, POLH. Experimental evidence at protein level: Swiss-Prot protein existence level 1. Major component of the virus occlusion bodies which are large proteinaceous structures termed polyhedra. These structures serve as the protective package for the virus particles outside the infected host and allow natural transmission of virus between insect hosts, assisting persistence in the environment. Forms the paracrystalline lattice of polyhedra and interacts with enveloped virions as well as other accessory molecules and structures to form a mature viral occlusion body. F
   2296..2668    +  3'UTR          polyhedrin 3' UTR: 3' UTR from the Autographa californica nucleopolyhedrovirus polyhedrin gene (Suzuki et al., 2006)
   2922..2955    +  protein_bind   loxP: Cre-mediated recombination occurs in the 8-bp core sequence (GCATACAT). Cre recombinase
   3123..3710    -  rep_origin     ori: high-copy-number ColE1/pMB1/pBR322/pUC origin of replication
   3723..4538    -  CDS            KanR: aminoglycoside phosphotransferase; aph(3')-Ia; confers resistance to kanamycin in bacteria or G418 (Geneticin®) in eukaryotes
   4539..4590    -  promoter       AmpR promoter (fragment): bla
   4604..4639    +  CDS            lef2 (fragment): baculovirus late expression factor 2
   4781..4905    +  CDS            lef2: baculovirus late expression factor 2
   4943..5548    +  CDS            ORF603: baculovirus ORF603 protein
   5620..5979    +  enhancer       CMV enhancer (fragment): human cytomegalovirus immediate early enhancer
   5981..6180    +  promoter       CMV promoter: human cytomegalovirus (CMV) immediate early promoter
   6332..95      +  intron         chimeric intron (fragment) (across the origin): chimera between introns from chicken β-actin and rabbit β-globin
>Addgene plasmid #189759 | pDx_mCherry-SYFP2 | addgene full sequence | sequence record 375307 | Addgene NGS Result
GGGGACGGGGCAGGGCGGGGTTCGGCTTCTGGCGTGTGACCGGCGGCTCTAGAGCCTCTGCTAACCATGT
TCATGCCTTCTTCTTTTTCCTACAGCTCCTGGGCAACGTGCTGGTTATTGTGCTGTCTCATCATTTTGGC
AAAGAATTGGATCGGACCGAAATCACCACAATTCAGCAAATTGTGAACATCATCACGTTCATCTTTCCCT
GGTTGCCAAAGGCCCATTTTCCTGTCAGTAACGAGAAGGTCGCGAATTCAGGCGCTTTTTAGACTGGTCG
TAGGGAGACCACAACGGTTTCCCTCTAGAAATAATTTTGTTTAACTATAAGAAGGAGATATACCATGCGG
GGTTCTCATCATCACCACCATCACAGCAGCGGCCTGGTGCCGCGCGGCAGCTCGCTAGCGCTACCGGTCG
CCACCATGGTGAGCAAGGGCGAGGAGGATAACATGGCCATCATCAAGGAGTTCATGCGCTTCAAGGTGCA
CATGGAGGGCTCCGTGAACGGCCACGAGTTCGAGATCGAGGGCGAGGGCGAGGGCCGCCCCTACGAGGGC
ACCCAGACCGCCAAGCTGAAGGTGACCAAGGGTGGCCCCCTGCCCTTCGCCTGGGACATCCTGTCCCCTC
AGTTCATGTACGGCTCCAAGGCCTACGTGAAGCACCCCGCCGACATCCCCGACTACTTGAAGCTGTCCTT
CCCCGAGGGCTTCAAGTGGGAGCGCGTGATGAACTTCGAGGACGGCGGCGTGGTGACCGTGACCCAGGAC
TCCTCCCTGCAGGACGGCGAGTTCATCTACAAGGTGAAGCTGCGCGGCACCAACTTCCCCTCCGACGGCC
CCGTAATGCAGAAGAAGACCATGGGCTGGGAGGCCTCCTCCGAGCGGATGTACCCCGAGGACGGCGCCCT
GAAGGGCGAGATCAAGCAGAGGCTGAAGCTGAAGGACGGCGGCCACTACGACGCTGAGGTCAAGACCACC
TACAAGGCCAAGAAGCCCGTGCAGCTGCCCGGCGCCTACAACGTCAACATCAAGTTGGACATCACCTCCC
ACAACGAGGACTACACCATCGTGGAACAGTACGAACGCGCCGAGGGCCGCCACTCCACCGGCGGCATGGA
CGAGCTGTACAAGATGGTGAGCAAGGGCGAGGAGCTGTTCACCGGGGTGGTGCCCATCCTGGTCGAGCTG
GACGGCGACGTAAACGGCCACAAGTTCAGCGTGTCCGGCGAGGGCGAGGGCGATGCCACCTACGGCAAGC
TGACCCTGAAGCTGATCTGCACCACCGGCAAGCTGCCCGTGCCCTGGCCCACCCTCGTGACCACCCTGGG
CTACGGCGTGCAGTGCTTCGCCCGCTACCCCGACCACATGAAGCAGCACGACTTCTTCAAGTCCGCCATG
CCCGAAGGCTACGTCCAGGAGCGCACCATCTTCTTCAAGGACGACGGCAACTACAAGACCCGCGCCGAGG
TGAAGTTCGAGGGCGACACCCTGGTGAACCGCATCGAGCTGAAGGGCATCGACTTCAAGGAGGACGGCAA
CATCCTGGGGCACAAGCTGGAGTACAACTACAACAGCCACAACGTCTATATCACCGCCGACAAGCAGAAG
AACGGCATCAAGGCCAACTTCAAGATCCGCCACAACATCGAGGACGGCGGCGTGCAGCTCGCCGACCACT
ACCAGCAGAACACCCCCATCGGCGACGGCCCCGTGCTGCTGCCCGACAACCACTACCTGAGCTACCAGTC
CAAGCTGAGCAAAGACCCCAACGAGAAGCGCGATCACATGGTCCTGCTGGAGTTCGTGACCGCCGCCGGG
ATCACTCTCGGCATGGACGAGCTCTACAAGTAAGTGATTAACCTCAGGTGCAGGCTGCCTATCAGAAGGT
GGTGGCTGGTGTGGCCAATGCCCTGGCTCACAAATACCACTGAGATCGATCTTTTTCCCTCTGCCAAAAA
TTATGGGGACATCATGAAGCCCCTTGAGCATCTGACTTCTGGCTAATAAAGGAAATTTATTTTCATTGCA
ATAGTGTGTTGGAATTTTTTGTGTCTCTCACTCGGAAGGACATATGGGAGGGCAAATCATTTAAAACATC
AGAATGAGTATTTGGTTTAGAGTTTGGCAACATATGCCCATATGTAACTAGCATAACCCCTTGGGGCCTC
TAAACGGGTCTTGAGGGGTTTTTTGCTGAAAGCATGCGGAGGAAATTCTCCTTGAAGTTTCCCTGGTGTT
CAAAGTAAAGGAGTTTGCACCAGACGCACCTCTGTTCACTGGTCCGGCGTATTAAAACACGATACATTGT
TATTAGTACATTTATTAAGCGCTAGATTCTGTGCGTTGTTGATTTACAGACAATTGTTGTACGTATTTTA
ATAATTCATTAAATTTATAATCTTTAGGGTGGTATGTTAGAGCGAAAATCAAATGATTTTCAGCGTCTTT
ATATCTGAATTTAAATATTAAATCCTCAATAGATTTGTAAAATAGGTTTCGATTAGTTTCAAACAAGGGT
TGTTTTTCCGAACCGATGGCTGGACTATCTAATGGATTTTCGCTCAACGCCACAAAACTTGCCAAATCTT
GTAGCAGCAATCTAGCTTTGTCGATATTCGTTTGTGTTTTGTTTTGTAATAAAGGTTCGACGTCGTTCAA
AATATTATGCGCTTTTGTATTTCTTTCATCACTGTCGTTAGTATACAATTGACTCGACGTAAACACGTTA
AATAGAGCTTGGACATATTTAACATCGGGCGTGTTAGCTTTATTAGGCCGATTATCGTCGTCGTCCCAAC
CCTCGTCGTTAGAAGTTGCTTCCGAAGACGATTTTGCCATAGCCACACGACGCCTATTAATTGTGTCGGC
TAACACGTCCGCGATCAAATTTGTAGTTGAGCTTTTTGGAATTGCGATCGCATAACTTCGTATAGCATAC
ATTATACGAAGTTATAAGCTCGGAACGCTGCGCTCGGTCGTTCGGCTGCGGCGAGCGGTATCAGCTCACT
CAAAGGCGGTAATACGGTTATCCACAGAATCAGGGGATAACGCAGGAAAGAACATGTGAGCAAAAGGCCA
GCAAAAGGCCAGGAACCGTAAAAAGGCCGCGTTGCTGGCGTTTTTCCATAGGCTCCGCCCCCTGACGAGC
ATCACAAAAATCGACGCTCAAGTCAGAGGTGGCGAAACCCGACAGGACTATAAAGATACCAGGCGTTTCC
CCCTGGAAGCTCCCTCGTGCGCTCTCCTGTTCCGACCCTGCCGCTTACCGGATACCTGTCCGCCTTTCTC
CCTTCGGGAAGCGTGGCGCTTTCTCATAGCTCACGCTGTAGGTATCTCAGTTCGGTGTAGGTCGTTCGCT
CCAAGCTGGGCTGTGTGCACGAACCCCCCGTTCAGCCCGACCGCTGCGCCTTATCCGGTAACTATCGTCT
TGAGTCCAACCCGGTAAGACACGACTTATCGCCACTGGCAGCAGCCACTGGTAACAGGATTAGCAGAGCG
AGGTATGTAGGCGGTGCTACAGAGTTCTTGAAGTGGTGGCCTAACTACGGCTACACTAGAAGAACAGTAT
TTGGTATCTGCGCTCTGCTGAAGCCAGTTACCTTCGGAAAAAGAGTTGGTAGCTCTTGATCCGGCAAACA
AACCACCGCTGGTAGCGGTGGTTTTTTTGTTTGCAAGCAGCAGATTACGCGCAGAAAAAAAGGATCTCAA
GAAGATCCTTTGTTAGAAAAACTCATCGAGCATCAAGTGAAACTGCAATTTATTCATATCAGGATTATCA
ATACCATATTTTTGAAAAAGCCGTTTCTGTAATGAAGGAGAAAACTCACCGAGGCAGTTCCATAGGATGG
CAAGATCCTGGTATCGGTCTGCGATTCCGACTCGTCCAACATCAATACAACCTATTAATTTCCCCTCGTC
AAAAATAAGGTTATCAAGTGAGAAATCACCATGAGTGACGACTGAATCCGGTGAGAATGGCAAAAGCTTA
TGCATTTCTTTCCAGACTTGTTCAACAGGCCAGCCATTACGCTCGTCATCAAAATCACTCGCACCAACCA
AACCGTTATTCATTCGTGATTGCGCCTGAGCGAGACGAAATACGCGATCGCCGTTAAAAGGACAATTACA
AACAGGAATCGAATGCAACCGGCGCAGGAACACTGCCAGCGCATCAACAATATTTTCACCTGAATCAGGA
TATTCTTCTAATACCTGGAATGCTGTTTTCCCTGGGATCGCAGTGGTGAGTAACCATGCATCATCAGGAG
TACGGATAAAATGCTTGATGGTCGGAAGAGGCATAAATTCCGTCAGCCAGTTTAGCCTGACCATCTCATC
TGTAACATCATTGGCAACGCTACCTTTGCCATGTTTCAGAAACAACTCTGGCGCATCGGGCTTCCCATAC
AATCGATAGATTGTCGCACCTGATTGCCCGACATTATCGCGAGCCCATTTATACCCATATAAATCAGCAT
CCATGTTGGAATTTAATCGCGGCCTCGAGCAAGACGTTTCCCGTTGAATATGGCTCATACTCTTCCTTTT
TCAATATTATTGAAGCATTTATCAGGGTTATTGTCTCATGTCCGCGCGTTTCCTGCATCTTTTAATCAAA
TCCCAAGATGTGTATAAACGCGCCGGTATGTATAGGAAGAGGTTTATACTAAACTGTTACATTGCAAACG
TGGTTTCGTGTGCCAAGTGTGAAAACCGATGTTTAATCAAGGCTCTGACGCATTTCTACAACCACGACTC
CAAGTGTGTGGGTGAAGTCATGCATCTTTTAATCAAATCCCAAGATGTGTATAAACCACCAAACTGCCAA
AAAATGAAAACTGTCGACAAGCTCTGTCCGTTTGCTGGCAACTGCAAGGGTCTCAATCCTATTTGTAATT
ATTGAATAATAAAACAATTATAAATGTCAAATTTGTTTTTTATTAACGATACAAACCAAACGCAACAAGA
ACATTTGTAGTATTATCTATAATTGAAAACGCGTAGTTATAATCGCTGAGGTAATATTTAAAATCATTTT
CAAATGATTCACAGTTAATTTGCGACAATATAATTTTATTTTCACATAAACTAGACGCCTTGTCGTCTTC
TTCTTCGTATTCCTTCTCTTTTTCATTTTTCTCTTCATAAAAATTAACATAGTTATTATCGTATCCATAT
ATGTATCTATCGTATAGAGTAAATTTTTTGTTGTCATAAATATATATGTCTTTTTTAATGGGGTGTATAG
TACCGCTGCGCATAGTTTTTCTGTAATTTACAACAGTGCTATTTTCTGGTAGTTCTTCGGAGTGTGTTGC
TTTAATTATTAAATTTATATAATCAATGAATTTGGGATCGTCGGTTTTATACAATATGTTGCCGGCATAG
TACGCAGCTTCTTCTAGTTCAATTACACCATTTTTTAGCAGCACCGGATTAACATAACTTTCCAAAATGT
TGTACGAACCGTTAAACAAAAACAGTTCACCTCCCTTTTCTATACTATTGTCTGCGAGCAGTTGTTTGTT
GTTAAAAATAACAGCCATTGTAATGAGACGCACAAACTAATATCACAAACTGGAAATGTCTATCAATATA
TAGTTGCTGATGGCCGGCCTATTAATAGTAATCAATTACGGGGTCATTAGTTCATAGCCCATATATGGAG
TTCCGCGTTACATAACTTACGGTAAATGGCCCGCCTGGCTGACCGCCCAACGACCCCCGCCCATTGACGT
CAATAATGACGTATGTTCCCATAGTAACGCCAATAGGGACTTTCCATTGACGTCAATGGGTGGAGTATTT
ACGGTAAACTGCCCACTTGGCAGTACATCAAGTGTATCATATGCCAAGTCCGCCCCCTATTGACGTCAAT
GACGGTAAATGGCCCGCCTGGCATTATGCCCAGTACATGACCTTACGGGACTTTCCTACTTGGCAGTACA
TCTACGTATTAGTCATCGCTATTACCATGCTGATGCGGTTTTGGCAGTACACCAATGGGCGTGGATAGCG
GTTTGACTCACGGGGATTTCCAAGTCTCCACCCCATTGACGTCAATGGGAGTTTGTTTTGGCACCAAAAT
CAACGGGACTTTCCAAAATGTCGTAATAACCCCGCCCCGTTGACGCAAATGGGCGGTAGGCGTGTACGGT
GGGAGGTCTATATAAGCAGACGTCGTTTAGTGAACCGTCAGATCACTAGATGCTTTATTGCGGTAGTTTA
TCACAGTTAAATTGCTAACGCCAGTCTCGAACTTAACGTGCAGAAGTTGGTCGTGAGGCACTGGGCAGGT
AAGTATCGGGCCCTTTGTGCGGGGGGAGCGGCTCGGGGCTGTCCGCGGGGGGACGGCTGCCTTCGGG
